Addgene plasmid #98277: pDpsTE-Ypet
Purpose: mammalian expression of DpsTE-Ypet
Depositing lab: Mike Heilemann. Publication: A set of homo-oligomeric standards allows accurate protein counting. Finan K, Raulf A, Heilemann M. Angew Chem Int Ed Engl. 2015 Oct 5;54(41):12049-52. doi: 10.1002/anie.201505664. Epub 2015 Aug 20. PubMed 26289028.
Backbone
  Vector backbone: plasmid PAtagRFP-actin (Verkhusha lab/Addgene)
  Backbone manufacturer: Clontech
  Vector type: Mammalian Expression
  Selectable markers: Neomycin (select with G418)
Growth in bacteria
  Bacterial resistance: Kanamycin, 50 μg/mL
  Growth temperature: 37°C
  Growth strain: DH5alpha
  Copy number: High Copy
Gene/Insert
  Gene/Insert name: Dps (alt name: DNA-binding protein from starved cells (Dps protein))
  Promoter: CMV
  Tag / fusion protein: Ypet (N terminal on insert)
  Cloning method: Restriction Enzyme; 5′ cloning site unknown (unknown if destroyed); 3′ cloning site unknown (unknown if destroyed)
  Sequencing primers: 5′ CMV-F
Terms and licenses: Academic/Nonprofit Terms; Industry Terms: Not Available to Industry
Depositor comments: Ypet = fast maturing YFP variant
How to cite: pDpsTE-Ypet was a gift from Mike Heilemann (Addgene plasmid # 98277 ; http://n2t.net/addgene:98277 ; RRID:Addgene_98277)
