[The description below was written by a language model from this plasmid's Addgene catalogue record and pLannotate feature annotations shown in this document.]
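Description:
pDpsTE-Ypet is a 5.2 kb mammalian expression plasmid built on a Clontech-type backbone (derived from the PAtagRFP-actin plasmid) that expresses a fusion of the yellow fluorescent protein YPet with Dps, the DNA-binding protein from starved cells. It replicates in bacteria from a high-copy ColE1/pUC-type origin and also carries an f1 phage origin. A single NeoR/KanR cassette (the Tn5 aminoglycoside phosphotransferase) is driven by tandem bacterial (bla) and SV40 early promoters and terminated by the HSV TK polyadenylation signal. It therefore confers kanamycin resistance in bacteria and G418 resistance in transfected mammalian cells.

The expression unit consists of the human CMV immediate-early enhancer and promoter, followed by the YPet coding sequence and an SV40 polyadenylation signal. The annotation tool did not label Dps itself, but an unannotated stretch of roughly 540 nt lies between the end of YPet and the SV40 terminator region. This gap fits the catalogue statement that YPet is fused to the N-terminus of the insert, even though the plasmid name lists Dps first. The record does not state the source organism of the Dps gene, the meaning of the "TE" suffix, or the cloning sites used. Short matches to large T antigen, ble and the bGH poly(A) signal are fragments, most likely backbone remnants rather than functional elements.

The depositor describes YPet as a fast-maturing YFP variant. The associated publication concerns a set of homo-oligomeric standards for accurate protein counting. This indicates that the Dps fusion serves as a self-assembling calibration standard of defined stoichiometry for quantitative fluorescence microscopy in mammalian cells.
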