Features (pLannotate 1.2.2; 13 found; start..end, strand, type, name):
     11..599     +  rep_origin     ori: high-copy-number ColE1/pMB1/pBR322/pUC origin of replication
    774..1077    +  enhancer       CMV enhancer: human cytomegalovirus immediate early enhancer
   1078..1281    +  promoter       CMV promoter: human cytomegalovirus (CMV) immediate early promoter
   1320..2036    +  CDS            YPet: YPet is a basic (constitutively fluorescent) yellow fluorescent protein published in 2005, derived from Aequorea victoria. It has moderate acid sensitivity.
   2578..2662    +  CDS            large T antigen (fragment): large T antigen from SV40 (simian virus 40)
   2685..2806    +  polyA_signal   SV40 poly(A) signal: SV40 polyadenylation signal
   2840..3268    -  rep_origin     f1 ori (sequence partly withheld): f1 bacteriophage origin of replication; arrow indicates direction of (+) strand synthesis
   3295..3399    +  promoter       AmpR promoter: bla
   3401..3758    +  promoter       SV40 promoter: SV40 enhancer and early promoter
   3793..4587    +  CDS            NeoR/KanR: aminoglycoside phosphotransferase from Tn5; aph(3')-II (or nptII); confers resistance to neomycin, kanamycin, and G418 (Geneticin®)
   4608..4760    +  CDS            ble (fragment): BLE_KLEPN - Experimental evidence at protein level: Swiss-Prot protein existence level 1. Binding protein with a strong affinity to the bleomycin family of antibiotics. Binds to CL990; an antimitotic-antibiotic compound. From Klebsiella pneumoniae.
   4819..4866    +  polyA_signal   HSV TK poly(A) signal: herpes simplex virus thymidine kinase polyadenylation signal (Cole and Stacy, 1985)
   4957..4973    -  polyA_signal   bGH poly(A) signal (fragment): bovine growth hormone polyadenylation signal
>Addgene plasmid #98277 | pDpsTE-Ypet | addgene full sequence | sequence record 181935 | Addgene NGS Results
AAGGATCTTCTTGAGATCCTTTTTTTCTGCGCGTAATCTGCTGCTTGCAAACAAAAAAACCACCGCTACC
AGCGGTGGTTTGTTTGCCGGATCAAGAGCTACCAACTCTTTTTCCGAAGGTAACTGGCTTCAGCAGAGCG
CAGATACCAAATACTGTTCTTCTAGTGTAGCCGTAGTTAGGCCACCACTTCAAGAACTCTGTAGCACCGC
CTACATACCTCGCTCTGCTAATCCTGTTACCAGTGGCTGCTGCCAGTGGCGATAAGTCGTGTCTTACCGG
GTTGGACTCAAGACGATAGTTACCGGATAAGGCGCAGCGGTCGGGCTGAACGGGGGGTTCGTGCACACAG
CCCAGCTTGGAGCGAACGACCTACACCGAACTGAGATACCTACAGCGTGAGCTATGAGAAAGCGCCACGC
TTCCCGAAGGGAGAAAGGCGGACAGGTATCCGGTAAGCGGCAGGGTCGGAACAGGAGAGCGCACGAGGGA
GCTTCCAGGGGGAAACGCCTGGTATCTTTATAGTCCTGTCGGGTTTCGCCACCTCTGACTTGAGCGTCGA
TTTTTGTGATGCTCGTCAGGGGGGCGGAGCCTATGGAAAAACGCCAGCAACGCGGCCTTTTTACGGTTCC
TGGCCTTTTGCTGGCCTTTTGCTCACATGTTCTTTCCTGCGTTATCCCCTGATTCTGTGGATAACCGTAT
TACCGCCATGCATTAGTTATTAATAGTAATCAATTACGGGGTCATTAGTTCATAGCCCATATATGGAGTT
CCGCGTTACATAACTTACGGTAAATGGCCCGCCTGGCTGACCGCCCAACGACCCCCGCCCATTGACGTCA
ATAATGACGTATGTTCCCATAGTAACGCCAATAGGGACTTTCCATTGACGTCAATGGGTGGAGTATTTAC
GGTAAACTGCCCACTTGGCAGTACATCAAGTGTATCATATGCCAAGTACGCCCCCTATTGACGTCAATGA
CGGTAAATGGCCCGCCTGGCATTATGCCCAGTACATGACCTTATGGGACTTTCCTACTTGGCAGTACATC
TACGTATTAGTCATCGCTATTACCATGGTGATGCGGTTTTGGCAGTACATCAATGGGCGTGGATAGCGGT
TTGACTCACGGGGATTTCCAAGTCTCCACCCCATTGACGTCAATGGGAGTTTGTTTTGGCACCAAAATCA
ACGGGACTTTCCAAAATGTCGTAACAACTCCGCCCCATTGACGCAAATGGGCGGTAGGCGTGTACGGTGG
GAGGTCTATATAAGCAGAGCTGGTTTAGTGAACCGTCAGATCCGCCACCGGTCGCCACCATGGTGAGCAA
AGGCGAAGAGCTGTTCACCGGCGTGGTGCCCATCCTGGTGGAGCTGGACGGCGACGTGAACGGCCACAAG
TTCAGCGTGAGCGGCGAGGGCGAGGGCGACGCCACCTACGGCAAGCTGACCCTGAAGCTGCTGTGCACCA
CCGGCAAGCTGCCCGTGCCCTGGCCCACCCTGGTGACCACCCTGGGCTACGGCGTGCAGTGCTTCGCCCG
GTACCCCGACCACATGAAGCAGCACGACTTCTTCAAGAGCGCCATGCCCGAGGGCTACGTGCAGGAGCGG
ACCATCTTCTTCAAGGACGACGGCAACTACAAGACCCGGGCCGAGGTGAAGTTCGAGGGCGACACCCTGG
TGAACCGGATCGAGCTGAAGGGCATCGACTTCAAGGAGGACGGCAACATCCTGGGCCACAAGCTGGAGTA
CAACTACAACAGCCACAACGTGTACATCACCGCCGACAAGCAGAAGAACGGCATCAAGGCCAACTTCAAG
ATCCGGCACAACATCGAGGACGGCGGCGTGCAGCTGGCCGACCACTACCAGCAGAACACCCCCATCGGCG
ACGGCCCCGTGCTGCTGCCCGACAACCACTACCTGAGCTACCAGAGCGCCCTGTTCAAGGACCCCAACGA
GAAGCGGGACCACATGGTGCTGCTGGAGTTCCTGACCGCCGCCGGCATCACCGAGGGCATGAACGAGCTC
TATAAGTCCGCAGGAATGAGTGCAACAACTACGCTGAAAGAACAAGTGCTGACGACGCTAAAACGGGAAC
AGGCCAATGCAGTGGTCATGTATTTGAACTACAAAAAGTACCATTGGTTGACCTACGGCCCTCTGTTCCG
CGATTTACACCTGCTTTTTGAAGAACAGGGGTCAGAGGTTTTTGCCATGATTGATGAACTGGCTGAGCGT
AGCCTCATGCTGGATGGTCAACCCGTGGCGGATCCGGCCGACTACCTAAAAGTGGCCACGGTGACGCCCT
CCAGCGGCCAGCTCACGGTCAAGCAAATGATCGAGGAGGCGATCGCCAACCATGAACTGATCATTACTGA
GATGCACCAAGATGCCGAAATCGCCACTGAGGCCGGTGATATTGGTACCGCCGATCTCTACACCCGCTTG
GTGCAAACTCACCAAAAACATCGCTGGTTCCTCAAGGAGTTCTTGGCTAAGGGTGATGGTTTGGTCAGTT
AGCGGCCGCATCGATAACACCGCAAATGCTTCTAGGGATCCACCGGATCTAGATAACTGATCATAATCAG
CCATACCACATTTGTAGAGGTTTTACTTGCTTTAAAAAACCTCCCACACCTCCCCCTGAACCTGAAACAT
AAAATGAATGCAATTGTTGTTGTTAACTTGTTTATTGCAGCTTATAATGGTTACAAATAAAGCAATAGCA
TCACAAATTTCACAAATAAAGCATTTTTTTCACTGCATTCTAGTTGTGGTTTGTCCAAACTCATCAATGT
ATCTTAACGCGTAAATTGTAAGCGTTAATATTTTGTTAAAATTCGCGTTAAATTTTTGTTAAATCAGCTC
ATTTTTTAACCAATAGGCCGAAATCGGCAAAATCCCTTATAAATCAAAAGAATAGACCGAGATAGGGT
[37 nt withheld, positions 2939-2975]
AAAGAACGTGGACTCCAACGTCAAAGG
[49 nt withheld, positions 3003-3051]
T
[91 nt withheld, positions 3053-3143]
G
[124 nt withheld, positions 3145-3268]
CAGGTGGCACTTTTCGGGGAAATGTGCGCGGAACCCCTATTTGTTTATTTTTCTAAATACATTCAAATAT
GTATCCGCTCATGAGACAATAACCCTGATAAATGCTTCAATAATATTGAAAAAGGAAGAGTCCTGAGGCG
GAAAGAACCAGCTGTGGAATGTGTGTCAGTTAGGGTGTGGAAAGTCCCCAGGCTCCCCAGCAGGCAGAAG
TATGCAAAGCATGCATCTCAATTAGTCAGCAACCAGGTGTGGAAAGTCCCCAGGCTCCCCAGCAGGCAGA
AGTATGCAAAGCATGCATCTCAATTAGTCAGCAACCATAGTCCCGCCCCTAACTCCGCCCATCCCGCCCC
TAACTCCGCCCAGTTCCGCCCATTCTCCGCCCCATGGCTGACTAATTTTTTTTATTTATGCAGAGGCCGA
GGCCGCCTCGGCCTCTGAGCTATTCCAGAAGTAGTGAGGAGGCTTTTTTGGAGGCCTAGGCTTTTGCAAA
GATCGATCAAGAGACAGGATGAGGATCGTTTCGCATGATTGAACAAGATGGATTGCACGCAGGTTCTCCG
GCCGCTTGGGTGGAGAGGCTATTCGGCTATGACTGGGCACAACAGACAATCGGCTGCTCTGATGCCGCCG
TGTTCCGGCTGTCAGCGCAGGGGCGCCCGGTTCTTTTTGTCAAGACCGACCTGTCCGGTGCCCTGAATGA
ACTGCAAGACGAGGCAGCGCGGCTATCGTGGCTGGCCACGACGGGCGTTCCTTGCGCAGCTGTGCTCGAC
GTTGTCACTGAAGCGGGAAGGGACTGGCTGCTATTGGGCGAAGTGCCGGGGCAGGATCTCCTGTCATCTC
ACCTTGCTCCTGCCGAGAAAGTATCCATCATGGCTGATGCAATGCGGCGGCTGCATACGCTTGATCCGGC
TACCTGCCCATTCGACCACCAAGCGAAACATCGCATCGAGCGAGCACGTACTCGGATGGAAGCCGGTCTT
GTCGATCAGGATGATCTGGACGAAGAGCATCAGGGGCTCGCGCCAGCCGAACTGTTCGCCAGGCTCAAGG
CGAGCATGCCCGACGGCGAGGATCTCGTCGTGACCCATGGCGATGCCTGCTTGCCGAATATCATGGTGGA
AAATGGCCGCTTTTCTGGATTCATCGACTGTGGCCGGCTGGGTGTGGCGGACCGCTATCAGGACATAGCG
TTGGCTACCCGTGATATTGCTGAAGAGCTTGGCGGCGAATGGGCTGACCGCTTCCTCGTGCTTTACGGTA
TCGCCGCTCCCGATTCGCAGCGCATCGCCTTCTATCGCCTTCTTGACGAGTTCTTCTGAGCGGGACTCTG
GGGTTCGAAATGACCGACCAAGCGACGCCCAACCTGCCATCACGAGATTTCGATTCCACCGCCGCCTTCT
ATGAAAGGTTGGGCTTCGGAATCGTTTTCCGGGACGCCGGCTGGATGATCCTCCAGCGCGGGGATCTCAT
GCTGGAGTTCTTCGCCCACCCTAGGGGGAGGCTAACTGAAACACGGAAGGAGACAATACCGGAAGGAACC
CGCGCTATGACGGCAATAAAAAGACAGAATAAAACGCACGGTGTTGGGTCGTTTGTTCATAAACGCGGGG
TTCGGTCCCAGGGCTGGCACTCTGTCGATACCCCACCGAGACCCCATTGGGGCCAATACGCCCGCGTTTC
TTCCTTTTCCCCACCCCACCCCCCAAGTTCGGGTGAAGGCCCAGGGCTCGCAGCCAACGTCGGGGCGGCA
GGCCCTGCCATAGCCTCAGGTTACTCATATATACTTTAGATTGATTTAAAACTTCATTTTTAATTTAAAA
GGATCTAGGTGAAGATCCTTTTTGATAATCTCATGACCAAAATCCCTTAACGTGAGTTTTCGTTCCACTG
AGCGTCAGACCCCGTAGAAAAGATCA
